Addgene plasmid #77205: PRKAB2 gRNA (BRDN0001147865)
Purpose: 3rd generation lentiviral gRNA plasmid targeting human PRKAB2
Depositing lab: John Doench & David Root. Depositing organization: Broad Institute. Publication: Optimized sgRNA design to maximize activity and minimize off-target effects of CRISPR-Cas9. Doench JG, Fusi N, Sullender M, Hegde M, Vaimberg EW, Donovan KF, Smith I, Tothova Z, Wilen C, Orchard R, Virgin HW, Listgarten J, Root DE. Nat Biotechnol. 2016 Jan 18. doi: 10.1038/nbt.3437. PubMed 26780180.
Backbone
  Vector backbone: lentiGuide-Puro
  Backbone manufacturer: Zhang Lab (Addgene plasmid # 52963)
  Vector type: Mammalian Expression, Lentiviral, CRISPR
  Selectable markers: Puromycin
Growth in bacteria
  Bacterial resistance: Ampicillin, 100 μg/mL
  Growth temperature: 37°C
  Growth strain: DH5alpha
  Copy number: High Copy
Gene/Insert
  Gene/Insert name: PRKAB2 (alt names: PRKAB2; NM_005399.4)
  gRNA/shRNA sequence: GGACGCTTACCTTGGAGTCA
  Species: H. sapiens (human)
  Entrez Gene: PRKAB2
  Promoter: hU6
  Cloning method: Unknown
  Sequencing primers: 5′ U6-F; 3′ pS2-R
Terms and licenses: Academic/Nonprofit Terms; Industry Terms: Not Available to Industry
Depositor comments: The gRNA was designed to target the following Genbank reference sequence(s): NM_005399.4. Note that this plasmid does NOT contain Cas9. It should be used in conjunction with lentiCas9-Blast (Addgene #52962) or otherwise with cell lines already expressing Cas9. Browse the full kinome gRNA library at http://www.addgene.org/pooled-library/broadgpp-human-kinome/ or visit http://www.broadinstitute.org/rnai/public/ for detailed protocols and information.
How to cite: PRKAB2 gRNA (BRDN0001147865) was a gift from John Doench & David Root (Addgene plasmid # 77205 ; http://n2t.net/addgene:77205 ; RRID:Addgene_77205)
