[The description below was written by a language model from this plasmid's Addgene catalogue record and pLannotate feature annotations shown in this document.]
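Description:
PRKAB2 gRNA (BRDN0001147865) is a third-generation lentiviral CRISPR guide plasmid built on the lentiGuide-Puro backbone, carrying a single guide RNA designed against human PRKAB2. It is about 8.3 kb and is maintained in E. coli through a high-copy ColE1/pUC-type origin with ampicillin selection from the bla gene. An f1 origin, an SV40 origin and remnants of a lac/T7/T3 cloning region are also annotated in the backbone.

The viral portion is arranged as a self-inactivating HIV-1 transfer vector. An RSV promoter fused to a truncated 5' LTR drives genomic RNA production in packaging cells independently of Tat. It is followed by the Ψ packaging signal with a partial gag sequence, the Rev response element for nuclear export of the unspliced genome, and a cPPT/CTS that aids nuclear import. The 3' LTR carries the ΔU3 deletion, which inactivates LTR promoter activity after integration.

Two expression units sit between the LTRs. A human U6 RNA polymerase III promoter transcribes the PRKAB2-specific spacer joined to the Streptococcus pyogenes Cas9 guide scaffold. Downstream, the EF-1α core promoter with its intron A expresses puromycin N-acetyltransferase, and a WPRE enhances transcript stability and expression, so transduced mammalian cells can be selected with puromycin.

The plasmid does not encode Cas9, so it must be paired with a separate Cas9 vector or used in cells that already express the nuclease. It belongs to a human kinome guide collection designed under optimized sgRNA rules and is used for knockout of PRKAB2. The cloning method is not recorded.
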