Features (pLannotate 1.2.2; 29 found; start..end, strand, type, name):
     14..80      +  CDS            small t antigen (fragment): SV40 (simian virus 40) small t antigen
    106..317     +  promoter       EF-1α core promoter: core promoter for human elongation factor EF-1α
    318..1256    +  intron         EF-1α intron A: intron upstream of the start codon of human EF-1α
   1278..1877    +  CDS            PuroR (fragment): puromycin N-acetyltransferase; pac from Streptomyces; confers resistance to puromycin
   1893..2481    +  misc_feature   WPRE: woodchuck hepatitis virus posttranscriptional regulatory element
   2532..2551    +  misc_feature   cPPT/CTS (fragment): central polypurine tract and central termination sequence of HIV-1
   2553..2786    +  LTR            3' LTR (ΔU3): self-inactivating 3' long terminal repeat (LTR) from HIV-1
   2864..2985    +  polyA_signal   SV40 poly(A) signal: SV40 polyadenylation signal
   3025..3160    +  rep_origin     SV40 ori: SV40 origin of replication
   3181..3199    -  promoter       T7 promoter: promoter for bacteriophage T7 RNA polymerase
   3207..3362    +  CDS            lacZα (fragment): LacZα fragment of β-galactosidase; lacZ fragment
   3367..3795    +  rep_origin     f1 ori (sequence partly withheld): f1 bacteriophage origin of replication; arrow indicates direction of (+) strand synthesis
   3848..3952    +  promoter       AmpR promoter: bla
   3953..4813    +  CDS            AmpR: β-lactamase; bla; confers resistance to ampicillin, carbenicillin, and related antibiotics
   4984..5572    +  rep_origin     ori: high-copy-number ColE1/pMB1/pBR322/pUC origin of replication
   5755..5847    +  CDS            lacI (fragment): lac repressor; lacI; The lac repressor binds to the lac operator to inhibit transcription in E. coli. This inhibition can be relieved by adding lactose or isopropyl-β-D-thiogalactopyranoside (IPTG).
   5860..5881    +  protein_bind   CAP binding site: CAP binding activates transcription in the presence of cAMP. E. coli catabolite activator protein
   5896..5926    +  promoter       lac promoter: promoter for the E. coli lac operon
   5934..5950    +  protein_bind   lac operator: The lac repressor binds to the lac operator to inhibit transcription in E. coli. This inhibition can be relieved by adding lactose or isopropyl-β-D-thiogalactopyranoside (IPTG). lac repressor encoded by lacI
   5995..6013    +  promoter       T3 promoter: promoter for bacteriophage T3 RNA polymerase
   6041..6267    +  promoter       RSV promoter: Rous sarcoma virus enhancer/promoter
   6268..6448    +  LTR            5' LTR (truncated): truncated 5' long terminal repeat (LTR) from HIV-1
   6495..6620    +  misc_feature   HIV-1 Ψ: packaging signal of human immunodeficiency virus type 1
   6604..6967    +  CDS            HIV-1 gag (fragment): gag protein from human immunodeficiency virus 1; gag
   7113..7346    +  misc_feature   RRE: The Rev response element (RRE) of HIV-1 allows for Rev-dependent mRNA export from the nucleus to the cytoplasm.
   7723..7749    +  CDS            Rev (fragment): human immunodeficiency virus 1 (HIV-1) Rev protein; rev; enhances nuclear export of unspliced and incompletely spliced viral mRNAs
   7753..7993    +  promoter       U6 promoter: RNA polymerase III promoter for human U6 snRNA
   8023..8098    +  misc_RNA       gRNA scaffold: guide RNA scaffold for the Streptococcus pyogenes CRISPR/Cas9 system
   8154..8271    +  misc_feature   cPPT/CTS: central polypurine tract and central termination sequence of HIV-1
>Addgene plasmid #77205 | PRKAB2 gRNA (BRDN0001147865) | addgene full sequence | sequence record 187314 | Addgene Assembled Sequence
CCCGGGTGCAAAGATGGATAAAGTTTTAAACAGAGAGGAATCTTTGCAGCTAATGGACCTTCTAGGTCTT
GAAAGGAGTGGGAATTGGCTCCGGTGCCCGTCAGTGGGCAGAGCGCACATCGCCCACAGTCCCCGAGAAG
TTGGGGGGAGGGGTCGGCAATTGATCCGGTGCCTAGAGAAGGTGGCGCGGGGTAAACTGGGAAAGTGATG
TCGTGTACTGGCTCCGCCTTTTTCCCGAGGGTGGGGGAGAACCGTATATAAGTGCAGTAGTCGCCGTGAA
CGTTCTTTTTCGCAACGGGTTTGCCGCCAGAACACAGGTAAGTGCCGTGTGTGGTTCCCGCGGGCCTGGC
CTCTTTACGGGTTATGGCCCTTGCGTGCCTTGAATTACTTCCACCTGGCTGCAGTACGTGATTCTTGATC
CCGAGCTTCGGGTTGGAAGTGGGTGGGAGAGTTCGAGGCCTTGCGCTTAAGGAGCCCCTTCGCCTCGTGC
TTGAGTTGAGGCCTGGCCTGGGCGCTGGGGCCGCCGCGTGCGAATCTGGTGGCACCTTCGCGCCTGTCTC
GCTGCTTTCGATAAGTCTCTAGCCATTTAAAATTTTTGATGACCTGCTGCGACGCTTTTTTTCTGGCAAG
ATAGTCTTGTAAATGCGGGCCAAGATCTGCACACTGGTATTTCGGTTTTTGGGGCCGCGGGCGGCGACGG
GGCCCGTGCGTCCCAGCGCACATGTTCGGCGAGGCGGGGCCTGCGAGCGCGGCCACCGAGAATCGGACGG
GGGTAGTCTCAAGCTGGCCGGCCTGCTCTGGTGCCTGGCCTCGCGCCGCCGTGTATCGCCCCGCCCTGGG
CGGCAAGGCTGGCCCGGTCGGCACCAGTTGCGTGAGCGGAAAGATGGCCGCTTCCCGGCCCTGCTGCAGG
GAGCTCAAAATGGAGGACGCGGCGCTCGGGAGAGCGGGCGGGTGAGTCACCCACACAAAGGAAAAGGGCC
TTTCCGTCCTCAGCCGTCGCTTCATGTGACTCCACGGAGTACCGGGCGCCGTCCAGGCACCTCGATTAGT
TCTCGAGCTTTTGGAGTACGTCGTCTTTAGGTTGGGGGGAGGGGTTTTATGCGATGGAGTTTCCCCACAC
TGAGTGGGTGGAGACTGAAGTTAGGCCAGCTTGGCACTTGATGTAATTCTCCTTGGAATTTGCCCTTTTT
GAGTTTGGATCTTGGTTCATTCTCAAGCCTCAGACAGTGGTTCAAAGTTTTTTTCTTCCATTTCAGGTGT
CGTGACGTACGGCCACCATGACCGAGTACAAGCCCACGGTGCGCCTCGCCACCCGCGACGACGTCCCCAG
GGCCGTACGCACCCTCGCCGCCGCGTTCGCCGACTACCCCGCCACGCGCCACACCGTCGATCCGGACCGC
CACATCGAGCGGGTCACCGAGCTGCAAGAACTCTTCCTCACGCGCGTCGGGCTCGACATCGGCAAGGTGT
GGGTCGCGGACGACGGCGCCGCCGTGGCGGTCTGGACCACGCCGGAGAGCGTCGAAGCGGGGGCGGTGTT
CGCCGAGATCGGCCCGCGCATGGCCGAGTTGAGCGGTTCCCGGCTGGCCGCGCAGCAACAGATGGAAGGC
CTCCTGGCGCCGCACCGGCCCAAGGAGCCCGCGTGGTTCCTGGCCACCGTCGGAGTCTCGCCCGACCACC
AGGGCAAGGGTCTGGGCAGCGCCGTCGTGCTCCCCGGAGTGGAGGCGGCCGAGCGCGCCGGGGTGCCCGC
CTTCCTGGAGACCTCCGCGCCCCGCAACCTCCCCTTCTACGAGCGGCTCGGCTTCACCGTCACCGCCGAC
GTCGAGGTGCCCGAAGGACCGCGCACCTGGTGCATGACCCGCAAGCCCGGTGCCTGAACGCGTTAAGTCG
ACAATCAACCTCTGGATTACAAAATTTGTGAAAGATTGACTGGTATTCTTAACTATGTTGCTCCTTTTAC
GCTATGTGGATACGCTGCTTTAATGCCTTTGTATCATGCTATTGCTTCCCGTATGGCTTTCATTTTCTCC
TCCTTGTATAAATCCTGGTTGCTGTCTCTTTATGAGGAGTTGTGGCCCGTTGTCAGGCAACGTGGCGTGG
TGTGCACTGTGTTTGCTGACGCAACCCCCACTGGTTGGGGCATTGCCACCACCTGTCAGCTCCTTTCCGG
GACTTTCGCTTTCCCCCTCCCTATTGCCACGGCGGAACTCATCGCCGCCTGCCTTGCCCGCTGCTGGACA
GGGGCTCGGCTGTTGGGCACTGACAATTCCGTGGTGTTGTCGGGGAAATCATCGTCCTTTCCTTGGCTGC
TCGCCTGTGTTGCCACCTGGATTCTGCGCGGGACGTCCTTCTGCTACGTCCCTTCGGCCCTCAATCCAGC
GGACCTTCCTTCCCGCGGCCTGCTGCCGGCTCTGCGGCCTCTTCCGCGTCTTCGCCTTCGCCCTCAGACG
AGTCGGATCTCCCTTTGGGCCGCCTCCCCGCGTCGACTTTAAGACCAATGACTTACAAGGCAGCTGTAGA
TCTTAGCCACTTTTTAAAAGAAAAGGGGGGACTGGAAGGGCTAATTCACTCCCAACGAAGACAAGATCTG
CTTTTTGCTTGTACTGGGTCTCTCTGGTTAGACCAGATCTGAGCCTGGGAGCTCTCTGGCTAACTAGGGA
ACCCACTGCTTAAGCCTCAATAAAGCTTGCCTTGAGTGCTTCAAGTAGTGTGTGCCCGTCTGTTGTGTGA
CTCTGGTAACTAGAGATCCCTCAGACCCTTTTAGTCAGTGTGGAAAATCTCTAGCAGTACGTATAGTAGT
TCATGTCATCTTATTATTCAGTATTTATAACTTGCAAAGAAATGAATATCAGAGAGTGAGAGGAACTTGT
TTATTGCAGCTTATAATGGTTACAAATAAAGCAATAGCATCACAAATTTCACAAATAAAGCATTTTTTTC
ACTGCATTCTAGTTGTGGTTTGTCCAAACTCATCAATGTATCTTATCATGTCTGGCTCTAGCTATCCCGC
CCCTAACTCCGCCCATCCCGCCCCTAACTCCGCCCAGTTCCGCCCATTCTCCGCCCCATGGCTGACTAAT
TTTTTTTATTTATGCAGAGGCCGAGGCCGCCTCGGCCTCTGAGCTATTCCAGAAGTAGTGAGGAGGCTTT
TTTGGAGGCCTAGGGACGTACCCAATTCGCCCTATAGTGAGTCGTATTACGCGCGCTCACTGGCCGTCGT
TTTACAACGTCGTGACTGGGAAAACCCTGGCGTTACCCAACTTAATCGCCTTGCAGCACATCCCCCTTTC
GCCAGCTGGCGTAATAGCGAAGAGGCCCGCACCGATCGCCCTTCCCAACAGTTGCGCAGCCTGAATGGCG
AATGGG
[124 nt withheld, positions 3367-3490]
C
[91 nt withheld, positions 3492-3582]
A
[49 nt withheld, positions 3584-3632]
CCTTTGACGTTGGAGTCCACGTTCTTT
[37 nt withheld, positions 3660-3696]
ACCCTATCTCGGTCTATTCTTTTGATTTATAAGGGATTTTGCCGATTTCGGCCTATTGGTTAAAAAATGA
GCTGATTTAACAAAAATTTAACGCGAATTTTAACAAAATATTAACGCTTACAATTTAGGTGGCACTTTTC
GGGGAAATGTGCGCGGAACCCCTATTTGTTTATTTTTCTAAATACATTCAAATATGTATCCGCTCATGAG
ACAATAACCCTGATAAATGCTTCAATAATATTGAAAAAGGAAGAGTATGAGTATTCAACATTTCCGTGTC
GCCCTTATTCCCTTTTTTGCGGCATTTTGCCTTCCTGTTTTTGCTCACCCAGAAACGCTGGTGAAAGTAA
AAGATGCTGAAGATCAGTTGGGTGCACGAGTGGGTTACATCGAACTGGATCTCAACAGCGGTAAGATCCT
TGAGAGTTTTCGCCCCGAAGAACGTTTTCCAATGATGAGCACTTTTAAAGTTCTGCTATGTGGCGCGGTA
TTATCCCGTATTGACGCCGGGCAAGAGCAACTCGGTCGCCGCATACACTATTCTCAGAATGACTTGGTTG
AGTACTCACCAGTCACAGAAAAGCATCTTACGGATGGCATGACAGTAAGAGAATTATGCAGTGCTGCCAT
AACCATGAGTGATAACACTGCGGCCAACTTACTTCTGACAACGATCGGAGGACCGAAGGAGCTAACCGCT
TTTTTGCACAACATGGGGGATCATGTAACTCGCCTTGATCGTTGGGAACCGGAGCTGAATGAAGCCATAC
CAAACGACGAGCGTGACACCACGATGCCTGTAGCAATGGCAACAACGTTGCGCAAACTATTAACTGGCGA
ACTACTTACTCTAGCTTCCCGGCAACAATTAATAGACTGGATGGAGGCGGATAAAGTTGCAGGACCACTT
CTGCGCTCGGCCCTTCCGGCTGGCTGGTTTATTGCTGATAAATCTGGAGCCGGTGAGCGTGGGTCTCGCG
GTATCATTGCAGCACTGGGGCCAGATGGTAAGCCCTCCCGTATCGTAGTTATCTACACGACGGGGAGTCA
GGCAACTATGGATGAACGAAATAGACAGATCGCTGAGATAGGTGCCTCACTGATTAAGCATTGGTAACTG
TCAGACCAAGTTTACTCATATATACTTTAGATTGATTTAAAACTTCATTTTTAATTTAAAAGGATCTAGG
TGAAGATCCTTTTTGATAATCTCATGACCAAAATCCCTTAACGTGAGTTTTCGTTCCACTGAGCGTCAGA
CCCCGTAGAAAAGATCAAAGGATCTTCTTGAGATCCTTTTTTTCTGCGCGTAATCTGCTGCTTGCAAACA
AAAAAACCACCGCTACCAGCGGTGGTTTGTTTGCCGGATCAAGAGCTACCAACTCTTTTTCCGAAGGTAA
CTGGCTTCAGCAGAGCGCAGATACCAAATACTGTTCTTCTAGTGTAGCCGTAGTTAGGCCACCACTTCAA
GAACTCTGTAGCACCGCCTACATACCTCGCTCTGCTAATCCTGTTACCAGTGGCTGCTGCCAGTGGCGAT
AAGTCGTGTCTTACCGGGTTGGACTCAAGACGATAGTTACCGGATAAGGCGCAGCGGTCGGGCTGAACGG
GGGGTTCGTGCACACAGCCCAGCTTGGAGCGAACGACCTACACCGAACTGAGATACCTACAGCGTGAGCT
ATGAGAAAGCGCCACGCTTCCCGAAGGGAGAAAGGCGGACAGGTATCCGGTAAGCGGCAGGGTCGGAACA
GGAGAGCGCACGAGGGAGCTTCCAGGGGGAAACGCCTGGTATCTTTATAGTCCTGTCGGGTTTCGCCACC
TCTGACTTGAGCGTCGATTTTTGTGATGCTCGTCAGGGGGGCGGAGCCTATGGAAAAACGCCAGCAACGC
GGCCTTTTTACGGTTCCTGGCCTTTTGCTGGCCTTTTGCTCACATGTTCTTTCCTGCGTTATCCCCTGAT
TCTGTGGATAACCGTATTACCGCCTTTGAGTGAGCTGATACCGCTCGCCGCAGCCGAACGACCGAGCGCA
GCGAGTCAGTGAGCGAGGAAGCGGAAGAGCGCCCAATACGCAAACCGCCTCTCCCCGCGCGTTGGCCGAT
TCATTAATGCAGCTGGCACGACAGGTTTCCCGACTGGAAAGCGGGCAGTGAGCGCAACGCAATTAATGTG
AGTTAGCTCACTCATTAGGCACCCCAGGCTTTACACTTTATGCTTCCGGCTCGTATGTTGTGTGGAATTG
TGAGCGGATAACAATTTCACACAGGAAACAGCTATGACCATGATTACGCCAAGCGCGCAATTAACCCTCA
CTAAAGGGAACAAAAGCTGGAGCTGCAAGCTTAATGTAGTCTTATGCAATACTCTTGTAGTCTTGCAACA
TGGTAACGATGAGTTAGCAACATGCCTTACAAGGAGAGAAAAAGCACCGTGCATGCCGATTGGTGGAAGT
AAGGTGGTACGATCGTGCCTTATTAGGAAGGCAACAGACGGGTCTGACATGGATTGGACGAACCACTGAA
TTGCCGCATTGCAGAGATATTGTATTTAAGTGCCTAGCTCGATACATAAACGGGTCTCTCTGGTTAGACC
AGATCTGAGCCTGGGAGCTCTCTGGCTAACTAGGGAACCCACTGCTTAAGCCTCAATAAAGCTTGCCTTG
AGTGCTTCAAGTAGTGTGTGCCCGTCTGTTGTGTGACTCTGGTAACTAGAGATCCCTCAGACCCTTTTAG
TCAGTGTGGAAAATCTCTAGCAGTGGCGCCCGAACAGGGACTTGAAAGCGAAAGGGAAACCAGAGGAGCT
CTCTCGACGCAGGACTCGGCTTGCTGAAGCGCGCACGGCAAGAGGCGAGGGGCGGCGACTGGTGAGTACG
CCAAAAATTTTGACTAGCGGAGGCTAGAAGGAGAGAGATGGGTGCGAGAGCGTCAGTATTAAGCGGGGGA
GAATTAGATCGCGATGGGAAAAAATTCGGTTAAGGCCAGGGGGAAAGAAAAAATATAAATTAAAACATAT
AGTATGGGCAAGCAGGGAGCTAGAACGATTCGCAGTTAATCCTGGCCTGTTAGAAACATCAGAAGGCTGT
AGACAAATACTGGGACAGCTACAACCATCCCTTCAGACAGGATCAGAAGAACTTAGATCATTATATAATA
CAGTAGCAACCCTCTATTGTGTGCATCAAAGGATAGAGATAAAAGACACCAAGGAAGCTTTAGACAAGAT
AGAGGAAGAGCAAAACAAAAGTAAGACCACCGCACAGCAAGCGGCCGCTGATCTTCAGACCTGGAGGAGG
AGATATGAGGGACAATTGGAGAAGTGAATTATATAAATATAAAGTAGTAAAAATTGAACCATTAGGAGTA
GCACCCACCAAGGCAAAGAGAAGAGTGGTGCAGAGAGAAAAAAGAGCAGTGGGAATAGGAGCTTTGTTCC
TTGGGTTCTTGGGAGCAGCAGGAAGCACTATGGGCGCAGCGTCAATGACGCTGACGGTACAGGCCAGACA
ATTATTGTCTGGTATAGTGCAGCAGCAGAACAATTTGCTGAGGGCTATTGAGGCGCAACAGCATCTGTTG
CAACTCACAGTCTGGGGCATCAAGCAGCTCCAGGCAAGAATCCTGGCTGTGGAAAGATACCTAAAGGATC
AACAGCTCCTGGGGATTTGGGGTTGCTCTGGAAAACTCATTTGCACCACTGCTGTGCCTTGGAATGCTAG
TTGGAGTAATAAATCTCTGGAACAGATTTGGAATCACACGACCTGGATGGAGTGGGACAGAGAAATTAAC
AATTACACAAGCTTAATACACTCCTTAATTGAAGAATCGCAAAACCAGCAAGAAAAGAATGAACAAGAAT
TATTGGAATTAGATAAATGGGCAAGTTTGTGGAATTGGTTTAACATAACAAATTGGCTGTGGTATATAAA
ATTATTCATAATGATAGTAGGAGGCTTGGTAGGTTTAAGAATAGTTTTTGCTGTACTTTCTATAGTGAAT
AGAGTTAGGCAGGGATATTCACCATTATCGTTTCAGACCCACCTCCCAACCCCGAGGGGACCCAGAGAGG
GCCTATTTCCCATGATTCCTTCATATTTGCATATACGATACAAGGCTGTTAGAGAGATAATTAGAATTAA
TTTGACTGTAAACACAAAGATATTAGTACAAAATACGTGACGTAGAAAGTAATAATTTCTTGGGTAGTTT
GCAGTTTTAAAATTATGTTTTAAAATGGACTATCATATGCTTACCGTAACTTGAAAGTATTTCGATTTCT
TGGCTTTATATATCTTGTGGAAAGGACGAAACACCGGGACGCTTACCTTGGAGTCAGTTTTAGAGCTAGA
AATAGCAAGTTAAAATAAGGCTAGTCCGTTATCAACTTGAAAAAGTGGCACCGAGTCGGTGCTTTTTTAA
GCTTGGCGTAACTAGATCTTGAGACAAATGGCAGTATTCATCCACAATTTTAAAAGAAAAGGGGGGATTG
GGGGGTACAGTGCAGGGGAAAGAATAGTAGACATAATAGCAACAGACATACAAACTAAAGAATTACAAAA
ACAAATTACAAAAATTCAAAATTTTCGGGTTTATTACAGGGACAGCAGAGATCCACTTTGGCGCCGGCTC
GAGGGGG
