>Addgene plasmid #77205 | PRKAB2 gRNA (BRDN0001147865) | depositor partial sequence | sequence record 144665 | Target Sequence
GGACGCTTACCTTGGAGTCA
