>Addgene plasmid #77205 | PRKAB2 gRNA (BRDN0001147865) | addgene partial sequence | sequence record 187313 | hU6-F
GTAGAAAGTAATAATTTCTTGGGTAGTTTGCAGTTTTAAAATTATGTTTTAAAATGGACTATCATATGCT
TACCGTAACTTGAAAGTATTTCGATTTCTTGGCTTTATATATCTTGTGGAAAGGACGAAACACCGGGACG
CTTACCTTGGAGTCAGTTTTAGAGCTAGAAATAGCAAGTTAAAATAAGGCTAGTCCGTTATCAACTTGAA
AAAGTGGCACCGAGTCGGTGCTTTTTTAAGCTTGGCGTAACTAGATCTTGAGACAAATGGCAGTATTCAT
CCACAATTTTAAAAGAAAAGGGGGGATTGGGGGGTACAGTGCAGGGGAAAGAATAGTAGACATAATAGCA
ACAGACATACAAACTAAAGAATTACAAAAACAAATTACAAAAATTCAAAATTTTCGGGTTTATTACAGGG
ACAGCAGAGATCCACTTTGGCGCCGGCTCGAGGGGGCCCGGGTGCAAAGATGGATAAAGTTTTAAACAGA
GAGGAATCTTTGCAGCTAATGGACCTTCTAGGTCTTGAAAGGAGTGGGAATTGGCTCCGGTGCCCGTCAG
TGGGCAGAGC
